>Addgene plasmid #115797 | pCF525-EF1a-Hygro-P2A-mTagBFP2-lenti | addgene full sequence | sequence record 225521 | Addgene NGS Result
GTAGTGCGCGAGCAAAATTTAAGCTACAACAAGGCAAGGCTTGACCGACAATTGCATGAAGAATCTGCTT
AGGGTTAGGCGTTTTGCGCTGCTTCGCGATGTACGGGCCAGATATTGACATTGATTATTGACTAGTTATT
AATAGTAATCAATTACGGGGTCATTAGTTCATAGCCCATATATGGAGTTCCGCGTTACATAACTTACGGT
AAATGGCCCGCCTGGCTGACCGCCCAACGACCCCCGCCCATTGACGTCAATAATGACGTATGTTCCCATA
GTAACGCCAATAGGGACTTTCCATTGACGTCAATGGGTGGAGTATTTACGGTAAACTGCCCACTTGGCAG
TACATCAAGTGTATCATATGCCAAGTACGCCCCCTATTGACGTCAATGACGGTAAATGGCCCGCCTGGCA
TTATGCCCAGTACATGACCTTATGGGACTTTCCTACTTGGCAGTACATCTACGTATTAGTCATCGCTATT
ACCATGGTGATGCGGTTTTGGCAGTACATCAATGGGCGTGGATAGCGGTTTGACTCACGGGGATTTCCAA
GTCTCCACCCCATTGACGTCAATGGGAGTTTGTTTTGGCACCAAAATCAACGGGACTTTCCAAAATGTCG
TAACAACTCCGCCCCATTGACGCAAATGGGCGGTAGGCGTGTACGGTGGGAGGTCTATATAAGCAGCGCG
TTTTGCCTGTACTGGGTCTCTCTGGTTAGACCAGATCTGAGCCTGGGAGCTCTCTGGCTAACTAGGGAAC
CCACTGCTTAAGCCTCAATAAAGCTTGCCTTGAGTGCTTCAAGTAGTGTGTGCCCGTCTGTTGTGTGACT
CTGGTAACTAGAGATCCCTCAGACCCTTTTAGTCAGTGTGGAAAATCTCTAGCAGTGGCGCCCGAACAGG
GACTTGAAAGCGAAAGGGAAACCAGAGGAGCTCTCTCGACGCAGGACTCGGCTTGCTGAAGCGCGCACGG
CAAGAGGCGAGGGGCGGCGACTGGTGAGTACGCCAAAAATTTTGACTAGCGGAGGCTAGAAGGAGAGAGA
TGGGTGCGAGAGCGTCAGTATTAAGCGGGGGAGAATTAGATCGCGATGGGAAAAAATTCGGTTAAGGCCA
GGGGGAAAGAAAAAATATAAATTAAAACATATAGTATGGGCAAGCAGGGAGCTAGAACGATTCGCAGTTA
ATCCTGGCCTGTTAGAAACATCAGAAGGCTGTAGACAAATACTGGGACAGCTACAACCATCCCTTCAGAC
AGGATCAGAAGAACTTAGATCATTATATAATACAGTAGCAACCCTCTATTGTGTGCATCAAAGGATAGAG
ATAAAAGACACCAAGGAAGCTTTAGACAAGATAGAGGAAGAGCAAAACAAAAGTAAGACCACCGCACAGC
AAGCGGCCGCTGATCTTCAGACCTGGAGGAGGAGATATGAGGGACAATTGGAGAAGTGAATTATATAAAT
ATAAAGTAGTAAAAATTGAACCATTAGGAGTAGCACCCACCAAGGCAAAGAGAAGAGTGGTGCAGAGAGA
AAAAAGAGCAGTGGGAATAGGAGCTTTGTTCCTTGGGTTCTTGGGAGCAGCAGGAAGCACTATGGGCGCA
GCGTCAATGACGCTGACGGTACAGGCCAGACAATTATTGTCTGGTATAGTGCAGCAGCAGAACAATTTGC
TGAGGGCTATTGAGGCGCAACAGCATCTGTTGCAACTCACAGTCTGGGGCATCAAGCAGCTCCAGGCAAG
AATCCTGGCTGTGGAAAGATACCTAAAGGATCAACAGCTCCTGGGGATTTGGGGTTGCTCTGGAAAACTC
ATTTGCACCACTGCTGTGCCTTGGAATGCTAGTTGGAGTAATAAATCTCTGGAACAGATTTGGAATCACA
CGACCTGGATGGAGTGGGACAGAGAAATTAACAATTACACAAGCTTAATACACTCCTTAATTGAAGAATC
GCAAAACCAGCAAGAAAAGAATGAACAAGAATTATTGGAATTAGATAAATGGGCAAGTTTGTGGAATTGG
TTTAACATAACAAATTGGCTGTGGTATATAAAATTATTCATAATGATAGTAGGAGGCTTGGTAGGTTTAA
GAATAGTTTTTGCTGTACTTTCTATAGTGAATAGAGTTAGGCAGGGATATTCACCATTATCGTTTCAGAC
CCACCTCCCAACCCCGAGGGGACCCGACAGGCCCGAAGGAATAGAAGAAGAAGGTGGAGAGAGAGACAGA
GACAGATCCATTCGATTAGTGAACGGATCGGCACTGCGTGCGCCAATTCTGCAGACAAATGGCAGTATTC
ATCCACAATTTTAAAAGAAAAGGGGGGATTGGGGGGTACAGTGCAGGGGAAAGAATAGTAGACATAATAG
CAACAGACATACAAACTAAAGAATTACAAAAACAAATTACAAAAATTCAAAATTTTCGGGTTTATTACAG
GGACAGCAGAGATCCAGTTTGGTTAATTAAGCTAGCTAGGTCTTGAAAGGAGTGGGAATTGGCTCCGGTG
CCCGTCAGTGGGCAGAGCGCACATCGCCCACAGTCCCCGAGAAGTTGGGGGGAGGGGTCGGCAATTGATC
CGGTGCCTAGAGAAGGTGGCGCGGGGTAAACTGGGAAAGTGATGTCGTGTACTGGCTCCGCCTTTTTCCC
GAGGGTGGGGGAGAACCGTATATAAGTGCAGTAGTCGCCGTGAACGTTCTTTTTCGCAACGGGTTTGCCG
CCAGAACACAGGTAAGTGCCGTGTGTGGTTCCCGCGGGCCTGGCCTCTTTACGGGTTATGGCCCTTGCGT
GCCTTGAATTACTTCCACTGGCTGCAGTACGTGATTCTTGATCCCGAGCTTCGGGTTGGAAGTGGGTGGG
AGAGTTCGAGGCCTTGCGCTTAAGGAGCCCCTTCGCCTCGTGCTTGAGTTGAGGCCTGGCCTGGGCGCTG
GGGCCGCCGCGTGCGAATCTGGTGGCACCTTCGCGCCTGTCTCGCTGCTTTCGATAAGTCTCTAGCCATT
TAAAATTTTTGATGACCTGCTGCGACGCTTTTTTTCTGGCAAGATAGTCTTGTAAATGCGGGCCAAGATC
TGCACACTGGTATTTCGGTTTTTGGGGCCGCGGGCGGCGACGGGGCCCGTGCGTCCCAGCGCACATGTTC
GGCGAGGCGGGGCCTGCGAGCGCGGCCACCGAGAATCGGACGGGGGTAGTCTCAAGCTGGCCGGCCTGCT
CTGGTGCCTGGCCTCGCGCCGCCGTGTATCGCCCCGCCCTGGGCGGCAAGGCTGGCCCGGTCGGCACCAG
TTGCGTGAGCGGAAAGATGGCCGCTTCCCGGCCCTGCTGCAGGGAGCTCAAAATGGAGGACGCGGCGCTC
GGGAGAGCGGGCGGGTGAGTCACCCACACAAAGGAAAAGGGCCTTTCCGTCCTCAGCCGTCGCTTCATGT
GACTCCACGGAGTACCGGGCGCCGTCCAGGCACCTCGATTAGTTCTCGAGCTTTTGGAGTACGTCGTCTT
TAGGTTGGGGGGAGGGGTTTTATGCGATGGAGTTTCCCCACACTGAGTGGGTGGAGACTGAAGTTAGGCC
AGCTTGGCACTTGATGTAATTCTCCTTGGAATTTGCCCTTTTTGAGTTTGGATCTTGGTTCATTCTCAAG
CCTCAGACAGTGGTTCAAAGTTTTTTTCTTCCATTTCAGGTGTCGTGAACCGGTTCTAGAGCGCTGCCAC
CATGGCCAAAAAGCCTGAACTCACCGCGACGTCTGTCGAGAAGTTTCTGATCGAAAAGTTCGACAGCGTG
TCCGACCTGATGCAGCTCTCGGAGGGCGAAGAATCTCGTGCTTTCAGCTTCGATGTAGGAGGGCGTGGAT
ATGTCCTGCGGGTAAATAGCTGCGCCGATGGTTTCTACAAAGATCGTTATGTTTATCGGCACTTTGCATC
GGCCGCGCTCCCGATTCCGGAAGTGCTTGACATTGGGGAGTTCAGCGAGAGCCTGACCTATTGCATCTCC
CGCCGTGCACAGGGTGTCACGTTGCAAGACCTGCCTGAAACCGAACTGCCCGCTGTTCTGCAGCCGGTCG
CGGAGGCAATGGATGCGATCGCTGCGGCCGATCTTAGCCAGACGAGCGGGTTCGGCCCATTCGGACCGCA
AGGAATCGGTCAATACACTACATGGCGTGATTTCATATGCGCGATTGCTGATCCCCATGTGTATCACTGG
CAAACTGTGATGGACGACACCGTCAGTGCGTCCGTCGCGCAGGCTCTCGATGAGCTGATGCTTTGGGCCG
AGGACTGCCCCGAAGTCCGGCACCTCGTGCACGCGGATTTCGGCTCCAACAATGTCCTGACGGACAATGG
CCGCATAACAGCGGTCATTGACTGGAGCGAGGCGATGTTCGGGGATTCCCAATACGAGGTCGCCAACATC
TTCTTCTGGAGGCCGTGGTTGGCTTGTATGGAGCAGCAGACGCGCTACTTCGAGCGGAGGCATCCGGAGC
TTGCAGGATCGCCGCGGCTCCGGGCGTATATGCTCCGCATTGGTCTTGACCAACTCTATCAGAGCTTGGT
TGACGGCAATTTCGATGATGCAGCTTGGGCGCAGGGTCGATGCGACGCAATCGTCCGATCCGGAGCCGGG
ACTGTCGGGCGTACACAAATCGCCCGCAGAAGCGCGGCCGTCTGGACCGATGGCTGTGTAGAAGTACTCG
CCGATAGTGGAAACCGACGCCCCAGCACTCGTCCGAGGGCAAAGGAAGGATCCGGCGCAACAAACTTCTC
TCTGCTGAAACAAGCCGGAGATGTCGAAGAGAATCCTGGACCGTCTGAACTCATCAAGGAGAACATGCAC
ATGAAACTCTACATGGAGGGGACCGTAGACAATCATCACTTCAAGTGTACAAGTGAAGGGGAGGGGAAGC
CTTACGAAGGGACTCAAACTATGAGAATTAAGGTTGTCGAGGGCGGCCCCCTTCCCTTTGCGTTTGACAT
CCTCGCCACCAGTTTCTTGTATGGTTCCAAGACGTTTATAAATCATACACAGGGAATACCTGACTTCTTT
AAACAAAGTTTTCCAGAGGGTTTCACATGGGAAAGGGTTACCACTTATGAGGATGGCGGAGTACTCACCG
CTACCCAAGATACATCTCTGCAAGATGGTTGCCTGATTTACAATGTAAAAATCCGAGGAGTTAACTTTAC
ATCCAATGGTCCTGTTATGCAGAAAAAGACATTGGGGTGGGAAGCATTTACAGAAACGCTCTACCCCGCC
GACGGGGGCTTGGAGGGCCGCAATGACATGGCTCTCAAATTGGTAGGTGGTAGTCATCTTATCGCGAACG
CGAAAACTACCTACCGATCCAAGAAGCCCGCTAAAAATCTCAAAATGCCGGTCTATTACGTGGACTACAG
ACTGGAACGCAAGGAAGCTAACAACGAGACATACGTTGAGCAACATGAAGTGGCCGTGGCCAGATATTGC
GATCTGCCGAGTAAGCTCGGGCACAAATTGAACTAAACGCGTTAAGTCGACAATCAACCTCTGGATTACA
AAATTTGTGAAAGATTGACTGGTATTCTTAACTATGTTGCTCCTTTTACGCTATGTGGATACGCTGCTTT
AATGCCTTTGTATCATGCTATTGCTTCCCGTATGGCTTTCATTTTCTCCTCCTTGTATAAATCCTGGTTG
CTGTCTCTTTATGAGGAGTTGTGGCCCGTTGTCAGGCAACGTGGCGTGGTGTGCACTGTGTTTGCTGACG
CAACCCCCACTGGTTGGGGCATTGCCACCACCTGTCAGCTCCTTTCCGGGACTTTCGCTTTCCCCCTCCC
TATTGCCACGGCGGAACTCATCGCCGCCTGCCTTGCCCGCTGCTGGACAGGGGCTCGGCTGTTGGGCACT
GACAATTCCGTGGTGTTGTCGGGGAAATCATCGTCCTTTCCTTGGCTGCTCGCCTGTGTTGCCACCTGGA
TTCTGCGCGGGACGTCCTTCTGCTACGTCCCTTCGGCCCTCAATCCAGCGGACCTTCCTTCCCGCGGCCT
GCTGCCGGCTCTGCGGCCTCTTCCGCGTCTTCGCCTTCGCCCTCAGACGAGTCGGATCTCCCTTTGGGCC
GCCTCCCCGCGTCGACTTTAAGACCAATGACTTACAAGGCAGCTGTAGATCTTAGCCACTTTTTAAAAGA
AAAGGGGGGACTGGAAGGGCTAATTCACTCCCAACGAAGACAAGATCTGCTTTTTGCTTGTACTGGGTCT
CTCTGGTTAGACCAGATCTGAGCCTGGGAGCTCTCTGGCTAACTAGGGAACCCACTGCTTAAGCCTCAAT
AAAGCTTGCCTTGAGTGCTTCAAGTAGTGTGTGCCCGTCTGTTGTGTGACTCTGGTAACTAGAGATCCCT
CAGACCCTTTTAGTCAGTGTGGAAAATCTCTAGCAGGGCCCGTTTAAACCCGCTGATCAGCCTCGACTGT
GCCTTCTAGTTGCCAGCCATCTGTTGTTTGCCCCTCCCCCGTGCCTTCCTTGACCCTGGAAGGTGCCACT
CCCACTGTCCTTTCCTAATAAAATGAGGAAATTGCATCGCATTGTCTGAGTAGGTGTCATTCTATTCTGG
GGGGTGGGGTGGGGCAGGACAGCAAGGGGGAGGATTGGGAAGACAATAGCAGGCATGCTGGGGATGCGGT
GGGCTCTATGGCTTCTGAGGCGGAAAGAACCAGCCATTAATGAAAAGAACCAGCCATTAATGAATCGGCC
AACGCGCGGGGAGAGGCGGTTTGCGTATTGGGCGCTCTTCCGCTTCCTCGCTCACTGACTCGCTGCGCTC
GGTCGTTCGGCTGCGGCGAGCGGTATCAGCTCACTCAAAGGCGGTAATACGGTTATCCACAGAATCAGGG
GATAACGCAGGAAAGAACATGTGAGCAAAAGGCCAGCAAAAGGCCAGGAACCGTAAAAAGGCCGCGTTGC
TGGCGTTTTTCCATAGGCTCCGCCCCCCTGACGAGCATCACAAAAATCGACGCTCAAGTCAGAGGTGGCG
AAACCCGACAGGACTATAAAGATACCAGGCGTTTCCCCCTGGAAGCTCCCTCGTGCGCTCTCCTGTTCCG
ACCCTGCCGCTTACCGGATACCTGTCCGCCTTTCTCCCTTCGGGAAGCGTGGCGCTTTCTCATAGCTCAC
GCTGTAGGTATCTCAGTTCGGTGTAGGTCGTTCGCTCCAAGCTGGGCTGTGTGCACGAACCCCCCGTTCA
GCCCGACCGCTGCGCCTTATCCGGTAACTATCGTCTTGAGTCCAACCCGGTAAGACACGACTTATCGCCA
CTGGCAGCAGCCACTGGTAACAGGATTAGCAGAGCGAGGTATGTAGGCGGTGCTACAGAGTTCTTGAAGT
GGTGGCCTAACTACGGCTACACTAGAAGAACAGTATTTGGTATCTGCGCTCTGCTGAAGCCAGTTACCTT
CGGAAAAAGAGTTGGTAGCTCTTGATCCGGCAAACAAACCACCGCTGGTAGCGGTGGTTTTTTTGTTTGC
AAGCAGCAGATTACGCGCAGAAAAAAAGGATCTCAAGAAGATCCTTTGATCTTTTCTACGGGGTCTGACG
CTCAGTGGAACGAAAACTCACGTTAAGGGATTTTGGTCATGAGATTATCAAAAAGGATCTTCACCTAGAT
CCTTTTAAATTAAAAATGAAGTTTTAAATCAATCTAAAGTATATATGAGTAAACTTGGTCTGACAGTTAC
CAATGCTTAATCAGTGAGGCACCTATCTCAGCGATCTGTCTATTTCGTTCATCCATAGTTGCCTGACTCC
CCGTCGTGTAGATAACTACGATACGGGAGGGCTTACCATCTGGCCCCAGTGCTGCAATGATACCGCGAGA
CCCACGCTCACCGGCTCCAGATTTATCAGCAATAAACCAGCCAGCCGGAAGGGCCGAGCGCAGAAGTGGT
CCTGCAACTTTATCCGCCTCCATCCAGTCTATTAATTGTTGCCGGGAAGCTAGAGTAAGTAGTTCGCCAG
TTAATAGTTTGCGCAACGTTGTTGCCATTGCTACAGGCATCGTGGTGTCACGCTCGTCGTTTGGTATGGC
TTCATTCAGCTCCGGTTCCCAACGATCAAGGCGAGTTACATGATCCCCCATGTTGTGCAAAAAAGCGGTT
AGCTCCTTCGGTCCTCCGATCGTTGTCAGAAGTAAGTTGGCCGCAGTGTTATCACTCATGGTTATGGCAG
CACTGCATAATTCTCTTACTGTCATGCCATCCGTAAGATGCTTTTCTGTGACTGGTGAGTACTCAACCAA
GTCATTCTGAGAATAGTGTATGCGGCGACCGAGTTGCTCTTGCCCGGCGTCAATACGGGATAATACCGCG
CCACATAGCAGAACTTTAAAAGTGCTCATCATTGGAAAACGTTCTTCGGGGCGAAAACTCTCAAGGATCT
TACCGCTGTTGAGATCCAGTTCGATGTAACCCACTCGTGCACCCAACTGATCTTCAGCATCTTTTACTTT
CACCAGCGTTTCTGGGTGAGCAAAAACAGGAAGGCAAAATGCCGCAAAAAAGGGAATAAGGGCGACACGG
AAATGTTGAATACTCATACTCTTCCTTTTTCAATATTATTGAAGCATTTATCAGGGTTATTGTCTCATGA
GCGGATACATATTTGAATGTATTTAGAAAAATAAACAAATAGGGGTTCCGCGCACATTTCCCCGAAAAGT
GCCACCTGACGTCGACGGATCGGGAGATCTCCCGATCCCCTATGGTGCACTCTCAGTACAATCTGCTCTG
ATGCCGCATAGTTAAGCCAGTATCTGCTCCCTGCTTGTGTGTTGGAGGTCGCTGA
Features (pLannotate 1.2.2; 24 found; start..end, strand, type, name):
    117..496     +  enhancer       CMV enhancer: human cytomegalovirus immediate early enhancer
    497..696     +  promoter       CMV promoter: human cytomegalovirus (CMV) immediate early promoter
    714..894     +  LTR            5' LTR (truncated): truncated 5' long terminal repeat (LTR) from HIV-1
    941..1066    +  misc_feature   HIV-1 Ψ: packaging signal of human immunodeficiency virus type 1
   1050..1413    +  CDS            HIV-1 gag (fragment): gag protein from human immunodeficiency virus 1; gag
   1559..1792    +  misc_feature   RRE: The Rev response element (RRE) of HIV-1 allows for Rev-dependent mRNA export from the nucleus to the cytoplasm.
   2169..2269    +  CDS            Rev (fragment): human immunodeficiency virus 1 (HIV-1) Rev protein; rev; enhances nuclear export of unspliced and incompletely spliced viral mRNAs
   2319..2436    +  misc_feature   cPPT/CTS: central polypurine tract and central termination sequence of HIV-1
   2486..2504    +  CDS            small t antigen (fragment): SV40 (simian virus 40) small t antigen
   2530..2741    +  promoter       EF-1α core promoter: core promoter for human elongation factor EF-1α
   2742..2850    +  intron         EF-1α intron A (fragment): intron upstream of the start codon of human EF-1α
   3476..3679    +  intron         EF-1α intron A: truncated intron upstream of the start codon of human EF-1α
   3718..4737    +  CDS            HygR: hygromycin B phosphotransferase confers resistance to hygromycin
   4804..5493    +  CDS            TagBFP: TagBFP is a basic (constitutively fluorescent) blue fluorescent protein published in 2008, derived from Entacmaea quadricolor. It is reported to be a very rapidly-maturing monomer with very low acid sensitivity.
   5512..6100    +  misc_feature   WPRE: woodchuck hepatitis virus posttranscriptional regulatory element
   6151..6170    +  misc_feature   cPPT/CTS (fragment): central polypurine tract and central termination sequence of HIV-1
   6172..6405    +  LTR            3' LTR (ΔU3): self-inactivating 3' long terminal repeat (LTR) from HIV-1
   6437..6661    +  polyA_signal   bGH poly(A) signal: bovine growth hormone polyadenylation signal
   6665..6684    +  promoter       SV40 promoter (fragment): SV40 enhancer and early promoter
   6705..6755    -  CDS            lacI (fragment): lac repressor; lacI; The lac repressor binds to the lac operator to inhibit transcription in E. coli. This inhibition can be relieved by adding lactose or isopropyl-β-D-thiogalactopyranoside (IPTG).
   6938..7526    -  rep_origin     ori: high-copy-number ColE1/pMB1/pBR322/pUC origin of replication
   7697..8557    -  CDS            AmpR: β-lactamase; bla; confers resistance to ampicillin, carbenicillin, and related antibiotics
   8558..8662    -  promoter       AmpR promoter: bla
   8721..8773    -  misc_feature   bom (fragment): basis of mobility region from pBR322
