[The description below was written by a language model from this plasmid's Addgene catalogue record and pLannotate feature annotations shown in this document.]
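Description:
pCF525-EF1a-Hygro-P2A-mTagBFP2-lenti is a self-inactivating (SIN) HIV-1-based lentiviral transfer vector of about 8.8 kb, built on the pCF525 backbone for stable expression of a blue fluorescent protein in human cells. In bacteria it is maintained through a high-copy ColE1/pUC-type origin and an ampicillin resistance gene (β-lactamase with its own promoter). The viral portion has a third-generation-style layout. A CMV enhancer/promoter replaces the U3 region upstream of a truncated 5' LTR and drives genomic RNA production in packaging cells. It is followed by the Ψ packaging signal with a gag fragment, the Rev response element for Rev-dependent nuclear export, and the cPPT/CTS, which aids nuclear import of the reverse-transcribed genome. The ΔU3 3' LTR inactivates the LTR promoter after integration, and a bGH polyadenylation signal lies downstream of it.

The payload is a single bicistronic cassette driven by the human EF-1α promoter, annotated as the core promoter plus intron A segments. It encodes hygromycin B phosphotransferase followed by the blue fluorescent protein. The plasmid name calls this protein mTagBFP2, the catalogue insert field calls it mTagBFP, and the feature table annotates it as TagBFP. According to the name, the two coding regions are joined by a P2A ribosome-skipping peptide, which is not separately annotated but fits the short gap between them, so one transcript yields both proteins. A WPRE downstream enhances transcript stability and expression. Transduced cells can therefore be selected with hygromycin and tracked or sorted by blue fluorescence. The vector comes from a study on natural CRISPR-Cas12a inhibitors, but the record does not state its specific role in that work beyond expressing the fluorescent protein.
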