Addgene plasmid #115797: pCF525-EF1a-Hygro-P2A-mTagBFP2-lenti
Purpose: Expresses mTagBFP in human cells, contained in a lentiviral vector.
Depositing lab: Jennifer Doudna. Depositing organization: University of California, Berkeley. Publication: Systematic discovery of natural CRISPR-Cas12a inhibitors. Watters KE, Fellmann C, Bai HB, Ren SM, Doudna JA. Science. 2018 Oct 12;362(6411):236-239. doi: 10.1126/science.aau5138. Epub 2018 Sep 6. PubMed 30190307.
Backbone
  Vector backbone: pCF525 (SIN-LTR lenti)
  Backbone manufacturer: N/A
  Backbone size w/o insert (bp): 8100
  Total vector size (bp): 8805
  Vector type: Mammalian Expression, Bacterial Expression, Lentiviral
  Selectable markers: Hygromycin
Growth in bacteria
  Bacterial resistance: Ampicillin, 100 μg/mL
  Growth temperature: 37°C
  Growth strain: NEB Stable
  Copy number: High Copy
Gene/Insert
  Gene/Insert name: mTagBFP
  Insert size (bp): 693
  Promoter: EF-1a promoter
  Cloning method: Gibson Cloning
  Sequencing primers: 5′ TGCGACGCAATCGTCCGATCC
Terms and licenses: Academic/Nonprofit Terms; Industry Terms: Not Available to Industry
How to cite: pCF525-EF1a-Hygro-P2A-mTagBFP2-lenti was a gift from Jennifer Doudna (Addgene plasmid # 115797 ; http://n2t.net/addgene:115797 ; RRID:Addgene_115797)
